Addgene plasmid #83178: Hs.NRAS Q61L
Purpose: Gateway ORF Entry clone of human NRAS [NM_002524.4 ] with stop codon (for native or N-terminal fusions), Q61L mutation
Depositing lab: Dominic Esposito. Depositing organization: National Cancer Institute (NCI).
Backbone
  Vector backbone: pDonor-255
  Backbone size w/o insert (bp): 2693
  Vector type: Gateway Entry Clone
Growth in bacteria
  Bacterial resistance: Spectinomycin, 50 μg/mL
  Growth temperature: 37°C
  Growth strain: DH10B
  Copy number: High Copy
Gene/Insert
  Gene/Insert name: NRAS
  Species: H. sapiens (human)
  Insert size (bp): 573
  Mutation: Q61L
  GenBank ID: NM_002524.4
  Entrez Gene: NRAS (a.k.a. ALPS4, CMNS, KRAS, N-ras, NCMS, NRAS1, NS6)
  Cloning method: Gateway Cloning
  Sequencing primers: 5′ M13F 23-mer (5'-CCCAGTCACGACGTTGTAAAACG); 3′ attLR 23-mer (5'-TAACATCAGAGATTTTGAGACAC)
Terms and licenses: Academic/Nonprofit Terms; Industry Terms: Not Available to Industry
How to cite: Hs.NRAS Q61L was a gift from Dominic Esposito (Addgene plasmid # 83178 ; http://n2t.net/addgene:83178 ; RRID:Addgene_83178)
