[The description below was written by a language model from this plasmid's Addgene catalogue record and the feature table of its GenBank file.]
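Description:
Hs.NRAS Q61L is a Gateway entry clone built on the pDonor-255 backbone, carrying the human NRAS open reading frame (based on the NM_002524.4 reference transcript) with a Q61L substitution. The circular plasmid is 3,266 bp in total, made up of a 573 bp insert in a roughly 2.7 kb backbone. It is maintained in E. coli through a high-copy ColE1/pUC-type origin and selected with spectinomycin through the aadA (SmR) aminoglycoside adenylyltransferase gene, which also confers streptomycin resistance. The rrnB T1 and T2 transcription terminators lie upstream of the cloning region, where they help insulate the insert from read-through transcription originating in the backbone. M13 forward primer sites next to the cassette allow sequence verification.

The insert is not annotated as a feature in the table, but it occupies the interval between the attL1 and attL2 sites. These sites are the substrates for the LR Clonase reaction, which transfers the ORF directionally into any attR-containing destination vector. As an entry clone, the plasmid has no promoter annotated to drive NRAS, so expression elements, tags and host specificity come from whichever destination vector is chosen. The ORF retains its stop codon, so it suits expression of the native protein or N-terminal fusions but not C-terminal tagging. Position 61 is a well-known hotspot for activating, oncogenic RAS mutations. The record places this clone in a collection of RAS mutants, consistent with its use as a source for building expression constructs to study mutant NRAS.
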