LOCUS       Exported 3266 bp ds-DNA circular SYN 12-MAY-2021
DEFINITION  Gateway ORF Entry clone of human NRAS [NM_002524.4 ] with stop codon
            (for native or N-terminal fusions), Q61L mutation.
ACCESSION   .
VERSION     .
KEYWORDS    Hs.NRAS Q61L
SOURCE      synthetic DNA construct
  ORGANISM  synthetic DNA construct
REFERENCE   1 (bases 1 to 3266)
  AUTHORS   Esposito
  TITLE     RAS mutant collection V2.0
  JOURNAL   unpublished
REFERENCE   2 (bases 1 to 3266)
  AUTHORS   .
  TITLE     Direct Submission
  JOURNAL   Exported May 12, 2021 from SnapGene Server 1.1.58
            http://www.snapgene.com
FEATURES             Location/Qualifiers
     source          1..3266
                     /organism="synthetic DNA construct"
                     /mol_type="other DNA"
     primer_bind     23..45
                     /label=M13/pUC Forward
                     /note="In lacZ gene"
     primer_bind     37..54
                     /label=M13 Forward
                     /note="In lacZ gene. Also called M13-F20 or M13 (-21)
                     Forward"
     primer_bind     38..54
                     /label=M13 fwd
                     /note="common sequencing primer, one of multiple similar
                     variants"
     protein_bind    84..183
                     /gene="mutant version of attL"
                     /label=attL1
                     /bound_moiety="LR Clonase(TM)"
                     /note="recombination site for the Gateway(R) LR reaction"
     protein_bind    complement(757..856)
                     /gene="mutant version of attL"
                     /label=attL2
                     /bound_moiety="LR Clonase(TM)"
                     /note="recombination site for the Gateway(R) LR reaction"
     CDS             1233..2024
                     /codon_start=1
                     /gene="aadA"
                     /product="aminoglycoside adenylyltransferase (Murphy,
                     1985)"
                     /label=SmR
                     /note="confers resistance to spectinomycin and
                     streptomycin"
                     /translation="MREAVIAEVSTQLSEVVGVIERHLEPTLLAVHLYGSAVDGGLKPH
                     SDIDLLVTVTVRLDETTRRALINDLLETSASPGESEILRAVEVTIVVHDDIIPWRYPAK
                     RELQFGEWQRNDILAGIFEPATIDIDLAILLTKAREHSVALVGPAAEELFDPVPEQDLF
                     EALNETLTLWNSPPDWAGDERNVVLTLSRIWYSAVTGKIAPKDVAADWAMERLPAQYQP
                     VILEARQAYLGQEEDRLASRADQLEEFVHYVKGEITKVVGK"
     rep_origin      2117..2705
                     /direction=RIGHT
                     /label=ori
                     /note="high-copy-number ColE1/pMB1/pBR322/pUC origin of
                     replication"
     primer_bind     2606..2625
                     /label=pBR322ori-F
                     /note="pBR322 origin, forward primer"
     primer_bind     2859..2876
                     /label=L4440
                     /note="L4440 vector, forward primer"
     terminator      3035..3062
                     /label=rrnB T2 terminator
                     /note="transcription terminator T2 from the E. coli rrnB
                     gene"
     terminator      3154..3240
                     /gene="Escherichia coli rrnB"
                     /label=rrnB T1 terminator
                     /note="transcription terminator T1 from the E. coli rrnB
                     gene"
ORIGIN
        1 ttaacgctag catggatgtt ttcccagtca cgacgttgta aaacgacggc cagtcttaaa
       61 attcgagctc ggtccgagga tccgaaataa tgattttatt ttgactgata gtgacctgtt
      121 cgttgcaaca aattgataag caatgctttt ttataatgcc aactttgtac aaaaaagttg
      181 gcaccatgac tgagtacaaa ctggtggtgg ttggagcagg tggtgttggg aaaagcgcac
      241 tgacaatcca gctaatccag aaccactttg tagatgaata tgatcccacc atagaggatt
      301 cttacagaaa acaagtggtt atagatggtg aaacctgttt gttggacata ctggatacag
      361 ctggactaga agagtacagt gccatgagag accaatacat gaggacaggc gaaggcttcc
      421 tctgtgtatt tgccatcaat aatagcaagt catttgcgga tattaacctc tacagggagc
      481 agattaagcg agtaaaagac tcggatgatg tacctatggt gctagtggga aacaagtgtg
      541 atttgccaac aaggacagtt gatacaaaac aagcccacga actggccaag agttacggga
      601 ttccattcat tgaaacctca gccaagacca gacagggtgt tgaagatgct ttttacacac
      661 tggtaagaga aatacgccag taccgaatga aaaaactcaa cagcagtgat gatgggactc
      721 agggttgtat gggattgcca tgtgtggtga tgtaataatc aactttcttg tacaaagttg
      781 gcattatagg aaagcattgc ttatcaattt gttgcaacga acaggtcact atcagtcaaa
      841 ataaaatcat tatttgcatg caagcttaga tcctctagac cagccaggac agaaatgcct
      901 cgacttcgct gctacccaag gttgccgggt gacgcacacc gtggaaacgg atgaaggcac
      961 gaacccagtg gacataagcc tgttcggttc gtaagctgta atgcaagtag cgtatgcgct
     1021 cacgcaactg gtccagaacc ttgaccgaac gcagcggtgg taacggcgca gtggcggttt
     1081 tcatggcttg ttatgactgt ttttttgggg tacagtctat gcctcgggca tccaagcagc
     1141 aagcgcgtta cgccgtgggt cgatgtttga tgttatggag cagcaacgat gttacgcagc
     1201 agggcagtcg ccctaaaaca aagttaaaca ttatgaggga agcggtgatc gccgaagtat
     1261 cgactcaact atcagaggta gttggcgtca tcgagcgcca tctcgaaccg acgttgctgg
     1321 ccgtacattt gtacggctcc gcagtggatg gcggcctgaa gccacacagt gatattgatt
     1381 tgctggttac ggtgaccgta aggcttgatg aaacaacgcg gcgagctttg atcaacgacc
     1441 ttttggaaac ttcggcttcc cctggagaga gcgagattct ccgcgctgta gaagtcacca
     1501 ttgttgtgca cgacgacatc attccgtggc gttatccagc taagcgcgaa ctgcaatttg
     1561 gagaatggca gcgcaatgac attcttgcag gtatcttcga gccagccacg atcgacattg
     1621 atctggctat cttgctgaca aaagcaagag aacatagcgt tgccttggta ggtccagcgg
     1681 cggaggaact ctttgatccg gttcctgaac aggatctatt tgaggcgcta aatgaaacct
     1741 taacgctatg gaactcgccg cccgactggg ctggcgatga gcgaaatgta gtgcttacgt
     1801 tgtcccgcat ttggtacagc gcagtaaccg gcaaaatcgc gccgaaggat gtcgctgccg
     1861 actgggcaat ggagcgcctg ccggcccagt atcagcccgt catacttgaa gctagacagg
     1921 cttatcttgg acaagaagaa gatcgcttgg cctcgcgcgc agatcagttg gaagaatttg
     1981 tccactacgt gaaaggcgag atcaccaagg tagtcggcaa ataaccctcg agccacccat
     2041 gaccaaaatc ccttaacgtg agttacgcgt cgttccactg agcgtcagac cccgtagaaa
     2101 agatcaaagg atcttcttga gatccttttt ttctgcgcgt aatctgctgc ttgcaaacaa
     2161 aaaaaccacc gctaccagcg gtggtttgtt tgccggatca agagctacca actctttttc
     2221 cgaaggtaac tggcttcagc agagcgcaga taccaaatac tgtccttcta gtgtagccgt
     2281 agttaggcca ccacttcaag aactctgtag caccgcctac atacctcgct ctgctaatcc
     2341 tgttaccagt ggctgctgcc agtggcgata agtcgtgtct taccgggttg gactcaagac
     2401 gatagttacc ggataaggcg cagcggtcgg gctgaacggg gggttcgtgc acacagccca
     2461 gcttggagcg aacgacctac accgaactga gatacctaca gcgtgagcat tgagaaagcg
     2521 ccacgcttcc cgaagggaga aaggcggaca ggtatccggt aagcggcagg gtcggaacag
     2581 gagagcgcac gagggagctt ccagggggaa acgcctggta tctttatagt cctgtcgggt
     2641 ttcgccacct ctgacttgag cgtcgatttt tgtgatgctc gtcagggggg cggagcctat
     2701 ggaaaaacgc cagcaacgcg gcctttttac ggttcctggc cttttgctgg ccttttgctc
     2761 acatgttctt tcctgcgtta tcccctgatt ctgtggataa ccgtattacc gcctttgagt
     2821 gagctgatac cgctcgccgc agccgaacga ccgagcgcag cgagtcagtg agcgaggaag
     2881 cggaagagcg cccaatacgc aaaccgcctc tccccgcgcg ttggccgatt cattaatgca
     2941 gctggcacga caggtttccc gactggaaag cgggcagtga gcgcaacgca attaatacgc
     3001 gtaccgctag ccaggaagag tttgtagaaa cgcaaaaagg ccatccgtca ggatggcctt
     3061 ctgcttagtt tgatgcctgg cagtttatgg cgggcgtcct gcccgccacc ctccgggccg
     3121 ttgcttcaca acgttcaaat ccgctcccgg cggatttgtc ctactcagga gagcgttcac
     3181 cgacaaacaa cagataaaac gaaaggccca gtcttccgac tgagcctttc gttttatttg
     3241 atgcctggca gttccctact ctcgcg
//
