>Addgene plasmid #83178 | Hs.NRAS Q61L | addgene partial sequence | sequence record 159248 | M13pUC-Fwd 5'-CCCAGTCACGACGTTGTAAAACG-3'
AATTCGAGCTCGGTCCGAGGATCCGAAATAATGATTTTATTTTGACTGATAGTGACCTGTTCGTTGCAAC
AAATTGATAAGCAATGCTTTTTTATAATGCCAACTTTGTACAAAAAAGTTGGCACCATGACTGAGTACAA
ACTGGTGGTGGTTGGAGCAGGTGGTGTTGGGAAAAGCGCACTGACAATCCAGCTAATCCAGAACCACTTT
GTAGATGAATATGATCCCACCATAGAGGATTCTTACAGAAAACAAGTGGTTATAGATGGTGAAACCTGTT
TGTTGGACATACTGGATACAGCTGGACTAGAAGAGTACAGTGCCATGAGAGACCAATACATGAGGACAGG
CGAAGGCTTCCTCTGTGTATTTGCCATCAATAATAGCAAGTCATTTGCGGATATTAACCTCTACAGGGAG
CAGATTAAGCGAGTAAAAGACTCGGATGATGTACCTATGGTGCTAGTGGGAAACAAGTGTGATTTGCCAA
CAAGGACAGTTGATACAAAACAAGCCCACGAACTGGCCAAGAGTTACGGGATTCCATTCATTGAAACCTC
AGCCAAGACCAGACAGGGTGTTGAAGATGCTTTTTACACACTGGTAAGAGAAATACGCCAGTACCGAATG
AAAAAACTCAACAGCAGTGATGATGGGACTCAGGGTTGTATGGGATTGCCATGTGTGGTGATGTAATAAT
CAACTTTCTTGTACAAAGTTGGCATTATAGGAAAGCATTGCTTATCAATTTGTTGCAACGAACAGGTCAC
TATCAGTCAAAATAAAATCATTATTTGCATGCAAGCTTAGATCCTCTAGACCAGCCAGGACAGAAATGCC
TCGACTTCGCTGCTACCCAAGGTTGCCGGGTGACGCACACCGTGGAAACGGATGAAGGCACGAACCC
